Addgene plasmid #221396: pcDNA3.4 human alpha5 full
Purpose: Mammalian expression of human integrin alpha5 full length
Depositing lab: Timothy Springer. Depositing organization: Boston Children's Hospital. Publication: Ligand binding initiates single-molecule integrin conformational activation. Li J, Jo MH, Yan J, Hall T, Lee J, Lopez-Sanchez U, Yan S, Ha T, Springer TA. Cell. 2024 May 14:S0092-8674(24)00475-6. doi: 10.1016/j.cell.2024.04.049. PubMed 38772370.
Backbone
  Vector backbone: pcDNA3.4
  Backbone manufacturer: 11
  Vector type: Mammalian Expression
  Selectable markers: Neomycin (select with G418)
Growth in bacteria
  Bacterial resistance: Ampicillin, 100 μg/mL
  Growth temperature: 37°C
  Growth strain: DH5alpha
  Copy number: High Copy
Gene/Insert
  Gene/Insert name: integrin alpha5 full length
  Species: H. sapiens (human)
  Entrez Gene: ITGA5 (a.k.a. CD49e, FNRA, VLA-5, VLA5A)
  Tag / fusion protein: CD33 secretion peptide (MPLLLLLPLLWAGALA) (N terminal on insert); Strep twin (C terminal on insert)
  Cloning method: Gibson Cloning
Terms and licenses: Academic/Nonprofit Terms; Industry Terms: Not Available to Industry
How to cite: pcDNA3.4 human alpha5 full was a gift from Timothy Springer (Addgene plasmid # 221396 ; http://n2t.net/addgene:221396 ; RRID:Addgene_221396)
