[The description below was written by a language model from this plasmid's Addgene catalogue record and pLannotate feature annotations shown in this document.]
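Description:
pcDNA3.4 human alpha5 full is a 9.2 kb mammalian expression plasmid built on the pcDNA3.4 backbone to produce full-length human integrin alpha5 (ITGA5, also known as CD49e or the fibronectin receptor alpha subunit). It is maintained in E. coli as a high-copy plasmid through a ColE1/pUC-type origin with ampicillin selection from the AmpR (β-lactamase) cassette. An f1 origin and short remnants of lac regulatory sequences are also present in the backbone. For selection in mammalian cells, an SV40 enhancer/early promoter drives the neomycin phosphotransferase gene, which confers G418 resistance, and this unit ends in an SV40 polyadenylation signal.

The expression cassette uses the human CMV immediate-early enhancer and promoter to transcribe the ITGA5 coding sequence, which was inserted by Gibson cloning. According to the catalogue entry, a CD33 secretion peptide is fused at the N terminus of the insert to direct the protein into the secretory pathway. A Twin-Strep tag is fused at the C terminus, allowing affinity capture or detection on Strep-Tactin reagents. Neither of these additions is annotated separately in the feature table. Downstream of the coding region sits a WPRE, which enhances transcript stability and expression, followed by the HSV thymidine kinase polyadenylation signal. Only a small fragment of the bGH poly(A) signal is detected.

The construct is intended for transient or G418-selected expression of the intact alpha5 subunit. The associated publication concerns single-molecule analysis of ligand-induced integrin conformational activation. Integrins function as alpha/beta heterodimers, so a beta subunit partner would have to be supplied separately, and the record does not describe one.
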