Features (pLannotate 1.2.2; 19 found; start..end, strand, type, name):
      6..22      -  polyA_signal   bGH poly(A) signal (fragment): bovine growth hormone polyadenylation signal
    117..545     +  rep_origin     f1 ori (sequence partly withheld): f1 bacteriophage origin of replication; arrow indicates direction of (+) strand synthesis
    559..888     +  promoter       SV40 promoter: SV40 enhancer and early promoter
    955..1746    +  CDS            neo: KKA2_KLEPN - Also known as kan, nptII. Experimental evidence at protein level: Swiss-Prot protein existence level 1. Resistance to kanamycin, neomycin, paromomycin, ribostamycin, butirosin and gentamicin B. From Klebsiella pneumoniae.
   1772..1930    +  CDS            ble (fragment): BLE_KLEPN - Experimental evidence at protein level: Swiss-Prot protein existence level 1. Binding protein with a strong affinity to the bleomycin family of antibiotics. Binds to CL990; an antimitotic-antibiotic compound. From Klebsiella pneumoniae.
   1925..2046    +  polyA_signal   SV40 poly(A) signal: SV40 polyadenylation signal
   2119..2135    -  protein_bind   lac operator: The lac repressor binds to the lac operator to inhibit transcription in E. coli. This inhibition can be relieved by adding lactose or isopropyl-β-D-thiogalactopyranoside (IPTG). lac repressor encoded by lacI
   2143..2173    -  promoter       lac promoter: promoter for the E. coli lac operon
   2188..2209    -  protein_bind   CAP binding site: CAP binding activates transcription in the presence of cAMP. E. coli catabolite activator protein
   2222..2314    -  CDS            lacI (fragment): lac repressor; lacI; The lac repressor binds to the lac operator to inhibit transcription in E. coli. This inhibition can be relieved by adding lactose or isopropyl-β-D-thiogalactopyranoside (IPTG).
   2497..3085    -  rep_origin     ori: high-copy-number ColE1/pMB1/pBR322/pUC origin of replication
   3256..4116    -  CDS            AmpR: β-lactamase; bla; confers resistance to ampicillin, carbenicillin, and related antibiotics
   4117..4221    -  promoter       AmpR promoter: bla
   4280..4332    -  misc_feature   bom (fragment): basis of mobility region from pBR322
   4487..4866    +  enhancer       CMV enhancer: human cytomegalovirus immediate early enhancer
   4867..5070    +  promoter       CMV promoter: human cytomegalovirus (CMV) immediate early promoter
   5220..8243    +  CDS            ITGA5: ITA5_HUMAN - Also known as FNRA. Experimental evidence at protein level: Swiss-Prot protein existence level 1. (Microbial infection) In case of HIV-1 infection, the interaction with extracellular viral Tat protein seems to enhance angiogenesis in Kaposi's sarcoma lesions. From Homo sapiens (Human).
   8411..8999    +  misc_feature   WPRE: woodchuck hepatitis virus posttranscriptional regulatory element
   9064..9112    +  polyA_signal   HSV TK poly(A) signal: herpes simplex virus thymidine kinase polyadenylation signal (Cole and Stacy, 1985)
>Addgene plasmid #221396 | pcDNA3.4 human alpha5 full | addgene full sequence | sequence record 439010 | Addgene NGS Result
CTTTTCCCCACCCCACCCCCCAAGTTCGGGTGAAGGCCCAGGGCTCGCAGCCAACGTCGGGGCGGCAGGC
CCTGCCATAGCAGATCTGCGCAGCTGGGGCTCTAGGGGGTATCCCC
[124 nt withheld, positions 117-240]
C
[91 nt withheld, positions 242-332]
A
[49 nt withheld, positions 334-382]
CCTTTGACGTTGGAGTCCACGTTCTTT
[37 nt withheld, positions 410-446]
ACCCTATCTCGGTCTATTCTTTTGATTTATAAGGGATTTTGCCGATTTCGGCCTATTGGTTAAAAAATGA
GCTGATTTAACAAAAATTTAACGCGAATTAATTCTGTGGAATGTGTGTCAGTTAGGGTGTGGAAAGTCCC
CAGGCTCCCCAGCAGGCAGAAGTATGCAAAGCATGCATCTCAATTAGTCAGCAACCAGGTGTGGAAAGTC
CCCAGGCTCCCCAGCAGGCAGAAGTATGCAAAGCATGCATCTCAATTAGTCAGCAACCATAGTCCCGCCC
CTAACTCCGCCCATCCCGCCCCTAACTCCGCCCAGTTCCGCCCATTCTCCGCCCCATGGCTGACTAATTT
TTTTTATTTATGCAGAGGCCGAGGCCGCCTCTGCCTCTGAGCTATTCCAGAAGTAGTGAGGAGGCTTTTT
TGGAGGCCTAGGCTTTTGCAAAAAGCTCCCGGGAGCTTGTATATCCATTTTCGGATCTGATCAAGAGACA
GGATGAGGATCGTTTCGCATGATTGAACAAGATGGATTGCACGCAGGTTCTCCGGCCGCTTGGGTGGAGA
GGCTATTCGGCTATGACTGGGCACAACAGACAATCGGCTGCTCTGATGCCGCCGTGTTCCGGCTGTCAGC
GCAGGGGCGCCCGGTTCTTTTTGTCAAGACCGACCTGTCCGGTGCCCTGAATGAACTGCAGGACGAGGCA
GCGCGGCTATCGTGGCTGGCCACGACGGGCGTTCCTTGCGCAGCTGTGCTCGACGTTGTCACTGAAGCGG
GAAGGGACTGGCTGCTATTGGGCGAAGTGCCGGGGCAGGATCTCCTGTCATCTCACCTTGCTCCTGCCGA
GAAAGTATCCATCATGGCTGATGCAATGCGGCGGCTGCATACGCTTGATCCGGCTACCTGCCCATTCGAC
CACCAAGCGAAACATCGCATCGAGCGAGCACGTACTCGGATGGAAGCCGGTCTTGTCGATCAGGATGATC
TGGACGAAGAGCATCAGGGGCTCGCGCCAGCCGAACTGTTCGCCAGGCTCAAGGCGCGCATGCCCGACGG
CGAGGATCTCGTCGTGACCCATGGCGATGCCTGCTTGCCGAATATCATGGTGGAAAATGGCCGCTTTTCT
GGATTCATCGACTGTGGCCGGCTGGGTGTGGCGGACCGCTATCAGGACATAGCGTTGGCTACCCGTGATA
TTGCTGAAGAGCTTGGCGGCGAATGGGCTGACCGCTTCCTCGTGCTTTACGGTATCGCCGCTCCCGATTC
GCAGCGCATCGCCTTCTATCGCCTTCTTGACGAGTTCTTCTGAGCGGGACTCTGGGGTTCGCGAAATGAC
CGACCAAGCGACGCCCAACCTGCCATCACGAGATTTCGATTCCACCGCCGCCTTCTATGAAAGGTTGGGC
TTCGGAATCGTTTTCCGGGACGCCGGCTGGATGATCCTCCAGCGCGGGGATCTCATGCTGGAGTTCTTCG
CCCACCCCAACTTGTTTATTGCAGCTTATAATGGTTACAAATAAAGCAATAGCATCACAAATTTCACAAA
TAAAGCATTTTTTTCACTGCATTCTAGTTGTGGTTTGTCCAAACTCATCAATGTATCTTATCATGTCTGT
ATACCGTCGACCTCTAGCTAGAGCTTGGCGTAATCATGGTCATAGCTGTTTCCTGTGTGAAATTGTTATC
CGCTCACAATTCCACACAACATACGAGCCGGAAGCATAAAGTGTAAAGCCTGGGGTGCCTAATGAGTGAG
CTAACTCACATTAATTGCGTTGCGCTCACTGCCCGCTTTCCAGTCGGGAAACCTGTCGTGCCAGCTGCAT
TAATGAATCGGCCAACGCGCGGGGAGAGGCGGTTTGCGTATTGGGCGCTCTTCCGCTTCCTCGCTCACTG
ACTCGCTGCGCTCGGTCGTTCGGCTGCGGCGAGCGGTATCAGCTCACTCAAAGGCGGTAATACGGTTATC
CACAGAATCAGGGGATAACGCAGGAAAGAACATGTGAGCAAAAGGCCAGCAAAAGGCCAGGAACCGTAAA
AAGGCCGCGTTGCTGGCGTTTTTCCATAGGCTCCGCCCCCCTGACGAGCATCACAAAAATCGACGCTCAA
GTCAGAGGTGGCGAAACCCGACAGGACTATAAAGATACCAGGCGTTTCCCCCTGGAAGCTCCCTCGTGCG
CTCTCCTGTTCCGACCCTGCCGCTTACCGGATACCTGTCCGCCTTTCTCCCTTCGGGAAGCGTGGCGCTT
TCTCATAGCTCACGCTGTAGGTATCTCAGTTCGGTGTAGGTCGTTCGCTCCAAGCTGGGCTGTGTGCACG
AACCCCCCGTTCAGCCCGACCGCTGCGCCTTATCCGGTAACTATCGTCTTGAGTCCAACCCGGTAAGACA
CGACTTATCGCCACTGGCAGCAGCCACTGGTAACAGGATTAGCAGAGCGAGGTATGTAGGCGGTGCTACA
GAGTTCTTGAAGTGGTGGCCTAACTACGGCTACACTAGAAGAACAGTATTTGGTATCTGCGCTCTGCTGA
AGCCAGTTACCTTCGGAAAAAGAGTTGGTAGCTCTTGATCCGGCAAACAAACCACCGCTGGTAGCGGTGG
TTTTTTTGTTTGCAAGCAGCAGATTACGCGCAGAAAAAAAGGATCTCAAGAAGATCCTTTGATCTTTTCT
ACGGGGTCTGACGCTCAGTGGAACGAAAACTCACGTTAAGGGATTTTGGTCATGAGATTATCAAAAAGGA
TCTTCACCTAGATCCTTTTAAATTAAAAATGAAGTTTTAAATCAATCTAAAGTATATATGAGTAAACTTG
GTCTGACAGTTACCAATGCTTAATCAGTGAGGCACCTATCTCAGCGATCTGTCTATTTCGTTCATCCATA
GTTGCCTGACTCCCCGTCGTGTAGATAACTACGATACGGGAGGGCTTACCATCTGGCCCCAGTGCTGCAA
TGATACCGCGAGACCCACGCTCACCGGCTCCAGATTTATCAGCAATAAACCAGCCAGCCGGAAGGGCCGA
GCGCAGAAGTGGTCCTGCAACTTTATCCGCCTCCATCCAGTCTATTAATTGTTGCCGGGAAGCTAGAGTA
AGTAGTTCGCCAGTTAATAGTTTGCGCAACGTTGTTGCCATTGCTACAGGCATCGTGGTGTCACGCTCGT
CGTTTGGTATGGCTTCATTCAGCTCCGGTTCCCAACGATCAAGGCGAGTTACATGATCCCCCATGTTGTG
CAAAAAAGCGGTTAGCTCCTTCGGTCCTCCGATCGTTGTCAGAAGTAAGTTGGCCGCAGTGTTATCACTC
ATGGTTATGGCAGCACTGCATAATTCTCTTACTGTCATGCCATCCGTAAGATGCTTTTCTGTGACTGGTG
AGTACTCAACCAAGTCATTCTGAGAATAGTGTATGCGGCGACCGAGTTGCTCTTGCCCGGCGTCAATACG
GGATAATACCGCGCCACATAGCAGAACTTTAAAAGTGCTCATCATTGGAAAACGTTCTTCGGGGCGAAAA
CTCTCAAGGATCTTACCGCTGTTGAGATCCAGTTCGATGTAACCCACTCGTGCACCCAACTGATCTTCAG
CATCTTTTACTTTCACCAGCGTTTCTGGGTGAGCAAAAACAGGAAGGCAAAATGCCGCAAAAAAGGGAAT
AAGGGCGACACGGAAATGTTGAATACTCATACTCTTCCTTTTTCAATATTATTGAAGCATTTATCAGGGT
TATTGTCTCATGAGCGGATACATATTTGAATGTATTTAGAAAAATAAACAAATAGGGGTTCCGCGCACAT
TTCCCCGAAAAGTGCCACCTGACGTCGACGGATCGGGAGATCTCCCGATCCCCTATGGTGCACTCTCAGT
ACAATCTGCTCTGATGCCGCATAGTTAAGCCAGTATCTGCTCCCTGCTTGTGTGTTGGAGGTCGCTGAGT
AGTGCGCGAGCAAAATTTAAGCTACAACAAGGCAAGGCTTGACCGACAATTGCATGAAGAATCTGCTTAG
GGTTAGGCGTTTTGCGCTGCTTCGCGATGTACGGGCCAGATATACGCGTTGACATTGATTATTGACTAGT
TATTAATAGTAATCAATTACGGGGTCATTAGTTCATAGCCCATATATGGAGTTCCGCGTTACATAACTTA
CGGTAAATGGCCCGCCTGGCTGACCGCCCAACGACCCCCGCCCATTGACGTCAATAATGACGTATGTTCC
CATAGTAACGCCAATAGGGACTTTCCATTGACGTCAATGGGTGGAGTATTTACGGTAAACTGCCCACTTG
GCAGTACATCAAGTGTATCATATGCCAAGTACGCCCCCTATTGACGTCAATGACGGTAAATGGCCCGCCT
GGCATTATGCCCAGTACATGACCTTATGGGACTTTCCTACTTGGCAGTACATCTACGTATTAGTCATCGC
TATTACCATGGTGATGCGGTTTTGGCAGTACATCAATGGGCGTGGATAGCGGTTTGACTCACGGGGATTT
CCAAGTCTCCACCCCATTGACGTCAATGGGAGTTTGTTTTGGCACCAAAATCAACGGGACTTTCCAAAAT
GTCGTAACAACTCCGCCCCATTGACGCAAATGGGCGGTAGGCGTGTACGGTGGGAGGTCTATATAAGCAG
AGCTCGTTTAGTGAACCGTCAGATCGCCTGGAGACGCCATCCACGCTGTTTTGACCTCCATAGAAGACAC
CGGGACCGATCCAGCCTCCGGACTCTAGAGCCACCATGCCTTTGCTCCTCCTGTTGCCCTTGCTCTGGGC
TGGCGCCCTCGCGTTCAACTTAGACGCGGAGGCCCCAGCAGTACTCTCGGGGCCCCCGGGCTCCTTCTTC
GGATTCTCAGTGGAGTTTTACCGGCCGGGAACAGACGGGGTCAGTGTGCTGGTGGGAGCACCCAAGGCTA
ATACCAGCCAGCCAGGAGTGCTGCAGGGTGGTGCTGTCTACCTCTGTCCTTGGGGTGCCAGCCCCACACA
GTGCACCCCCATTGAATTTGACAGCAAAGGCTCTCGGCTCCTGGAGTCCTCACTGTCCAGCTCAGAGGGA
GAGGAGCCTGTGGAGTACAAGTCCTTGCAGTGGTTCGGGGCAACAGTTCGAGCCCATGGCTCCTCCATCT
TGGCATGCGCTCCACTGTACAGCTGGCGCACAGAGAAGGAGCCACTGAGCGACCCCGTGGGCACCTGCTA
CCTCTCCACAGATAACTTCACCCGAATTCTGGAGTATGCACCCTGCCGCTCAGATTTCAGCTGGGCAGCA
GGACAGGGTTACTGCCAAGGAGGCTTCAGTGCCGAGTTCACCAAGACTGGCCGTGTGGTTTTAGGTGGAC
CAGGAAGCTATTTCTGGCAAGGCCAGATCCTGTCTGCCACTCAGGAGCAGATTGCAGAATCTTATTACCC
CGAGTACCTGATCAACCTGGTTCAGGGGCAGCTGCAGACTCGCCAGGCCAGTTCCATCTATGATGACAGC
TACCTAGGATACTCTGTGGCTGTTGGTGAATTCAGTGGTGATGACACAGAAGACTTTGTTGCTGGTGTGC
CCAAAGGGAACCTCACTTACGGCTATGTCACCATCCTTAATGGCTCAGACATTCGATCCCTCTACAACTT
CTCAGGGGAACAGATGGCCTCCTACTTTGGCTATGCAGTGGCCGCCACAGACGTCAATGGGGACGGGCTG
GATGACTTGCTGGTGGGGGCACCCCTGCTCATGGATCGGACCCCTGACGGGCGGCCTCAGGAGGTGGGCA
GGGTCTACGTCTACCTGCAGCACCCAGCCGGCATAGAGCCCACGCCCACCCTTACCCTCACTGGCCATGA
TGAGTTTGGCCGATTTGGCAGCTCCTTGACCCCCCTGGGGGACCTGGACCAGGATGGCTACAATGATGTG
GCCATCGGGGCTCCCTTTGGTGGGGAGACCCAGCAGGGAGTAGTGTTTGTATTTCCTGGGGGCCCAGGAG
GGCTGGGCTCTAAGCCTTCCCAGGTTCTGCAGCCCCTGTGGGCAGCCAGCCACACCCCAGACTTCTTTGG
CTCTGCCCTTCGAGGAGGCCGAGACCTGGATGGCAATGGATATCCTGATCTGATTGTGGGGTCCTTTGGT
GTGGACAAGGCTGTGGTATACAGGGGCCGCCCCATCGTGTCCGCTAGTGCCTCCCTCACCATCTTCCCCG
CCATGTTCAACCCAGAGGAGCGGAGCTGCAGCTTAGAGGGGAACCCTGTGGCCTGCATCAACCTTAGCTT
CTGCCTCAATGCTTCTGGAAAACACGTTGCTGACTCCATTGGTTTCACAGTGGAACTTCAGCTGGACTGG
CAGAAGCAGAAGGGAGGGGTACGGCGGGCACTGTTCCTGGCCTCCAGGCAGGCAACCCTGACCCAGACCC
TGCTCATCCAGAATGGGGCTCGAGAGGATTGCAGAGAGATGAAGATCTACCTCAGGAACGAGTCAGAATT
TCGAGACAAACTCTCGCCGATTCACATCGCTCTCAACTTCTCCTTGGACCCCCAAGCCCCAGTGGACAGC
CACGGCCTCAGGCCAGCCCTACATTATCAGAGCAAGAGCCGGATAGAGGACAAGGCTCAGATCTTGCTGG
ACTGTGGAGAAGACAACATCTGTGTGCCTGACCTGCAGCTGGAAGTGTTTGGGGAGCAGAACCATGTGTA
CCTGGGTGACAAGAATGCCCTGAACCTCACTTTCCATGCCCAGAATGTGGGTGAGGGTGGCGCCTATGAG
GCTGAGCTTCGGGTCACCGCCCCTCCAGAGGCTGAGTACTCAGGACTCGTCAGACACCCAGGGAACTTCT
CCAGCCTGAGCTGTGACTACTTTGCCGTGAACCAGAGCCGCCTGCTGGTGTGTGACCTGGGCAACCCCAT
GAAGGCAGGAGCCAGTCTGTGGGGTGGCCTTCGGTTTACAGTCCCTCATCTCCGGGACACTAAGAAAACC
ATCCAGTTTGACTTCCAGATCCTCAGCAAGAATCTCAACAACTCGCAAAGCGACGTGGTTTCCTTTCGGC
TCTCCGTGGAGGCTCAGGCCCAGGTCACCCTGAACGGTGTCTCCAAGCCTGAGGCAGTGCTATTCCCAGT
AAGCGACTGGCATCCCCGAGACCAGCCTCAGAAGGAGGAGGACCTGGGACCTGCTGTCCACCATGTCTAT
GAGCTCATCAACCAAGGCCCCAGCTCCATTAGCCAGGGTGTGCTGGAACTCAGCTGTCCCCAGGCTCTGG
AAGGTCAGCAGCTCCTATATGTGACCAGAGTTACGGGACTCAACTGCACCACCAATCACCCCATTAACCC
AAAGGGCCTGGAGTTGGATCCCGAGGGTTCCCTGCACCACCAGCAAAAACGGGAAGCTCCAAGCCGCAGC
TCTGCTTCCTCGGGACCTCAGATCCTGAAATGCCCGGAGGCTGAGTGTTTCAGGCTGCGCTGTGAGCTCG
GGCCCCTGCACCAACAAGAGAGCCAAAGTCTGCAGTTGCATTTCCGAGTCTGGGCCAAGACTTTCTTGCA
GCGGGAGCACCAGCCATTTAGCCTGCAGTGTGAGGCTGTGTACAAAGCCCTGAAGATGCCCTACCGAATC
CTGCCTCGGCAGCTGCCCCAAAAAGAGCGTCAGGTGGCCACAGCTGTGCAATGGACCAAGGCAGAAGGCA
GCTATGGCGTCCCACTGTGGATCATCATCCTAGCCATCCTGTTTGGCCTCCTGCTCCTAGGTCTACTCAT
CTACATCCTCTACAAGCTTGGATTCTTCAAACGCTCCCTCCCATATGGCACCGCCATGGAAAAAGCTCAG
CTCAAGCCTCCAGCCACCTCTGATGCCGGTACCCTTGAGGTGCTTTTCCAAGGTCCCGGTTCCGGTAGTG
CATGGTCTCATCCCCAATTTGAAAAAGGTGGGGGGTCAGGCGGCGGTTCAGGCGGGAGTGCTTGGTCACA
CCCCCAATTTGAGAAATAATGATCACTCGAGGATATCGCGGCCGCGATCTCGACAATCAACCTCTGGATT
ACAAAATTTGTGAAAGATTGACTGGTATTCTTAACTATGTTGCTCCTTTTACGCTATGTGGATACGCTGC
TTTAATGCCTTTGTATCATGCTATTGCTTCCCGTATGGCTTTCATTTTCTCCTCCTTGTATAAATCCTGG
TTGCTGTCTCTTTATGAGGAGTTGTGGCCCGTTGTCAGGCAACGTGGCGTGGTGTGCACTGTGTTTGCTG
ACGCAACCCCCACTGGTTGGGGCATTGCCACCACCTGTCAGCTCCTTTCCGGGACTTTCGCTTTCCCCCT
CCCTATTGCCACGGCGGAACTCATCGCCGCCTGCCTTGCCCGCTGCTGGACAGGGGCTCGGCTGTTGGGC
ACTGACAATTCCGTGGTGTTGTCGGGGAAGCTGACGTCCTTTCCATGGCTGCTCGCCTGTGTTGCCACCT
GGATTCTGCGCGGGACGTCCTTCTGCTACGTCCCTTCGGCCCTCAATCCAGCGGACCTTCCTTCCCGCGG
CCTGCTGCCGGCTCTGCGGCCTCTTCCGCGTCTTCGCCTTCGCCCTCAGACGAGTCGGATCTCCCTTTGG
GCCGCCTCCCCGCCTGGAACGGGGGAGGCTAACTGAAACACGGAAGGAGACAATACCGGAAGGAACCCGC
GCTATGACGGCAATAAAAAGACAGAATAAAACGCACGGGTGTTGGGTCGTTTGTTCATAAACGCGGGGTT
CGGTCCCAGGGCTGGCACTCTGTCGATACCCCACCGAGACCCCATTGGGGCCAATACGCCCGCGTTTCTT
C
